Addgene plasmid #116460: pHAGE-PIK3CA-C971R
Purpose: Lentiviral expression of PIK3CA C971R
Depositing lab: Gordon Mills & Kenneth Scott. Depositing organization: Baylor College of Medicine. Publication: Systematic Functional Annotation of Somatic Mutations in Cancer. Ng PK, Li J, Jeong KJ, Shao S, Chen H, Tsang YH, Sengupta S, Wang Z, Bhavana VH, Tran R, Soewito S, Minussi DC, Moreno D, Kong K, Dogruluk T, Lu H, Gao J, Tokheim C, Zhou DC, Johnson AM, Zeng J, Ip CKM, Ju Z, Wester M, Yu S, Li Y, Vellano CP, Schultz N, Karchin R, Ding L, Lu Y, Cheung LWT, Chen K, Shaw KR, Meric-Bernstam F, Scott KL, Yi S, Sahni N, Liang H, Mills GB. Cancer Cell. 2018 Mar 12;33(3):450-462.e10. doi: 10.1016/j.ccell.2018.01.021. PubMed 29533785.
Backbone
  Vector backbone: pHAGE
  Vector type: Lentiviral
Growth in bacteria
  Bacterial resistance: Ampicillin, 100 μg/mL
  Growth temperature: 37°C
  Growth strain: Stbl3
  Copy number: High Copy
Gene/Insert
  Gene/Insert name: PIK3CA
  Species: H. sapiens (human)
  Mutation: C971R
  Entrez Gene: PIK3CA (a.k.a. CCM4, CLAPO, CLOVE, CWS5, HMH, MCAP, MCM, MCMTC, PI3K, PI3K-alpha, p110-alpha)
  Cloning method: Gateway Cloning
Terms and licenses: Academic/Nonprofit Terms; Industry Terms: Not Available to Industry
How to cite: pHAGE-PIK3CA-C971R was a gift from Gordon Mills & Kenneth Scott (Addgene plasmid # 116460 ; http://n2t.net/addgene:116460 ; RRID:Addgene_116460)
