[The description below was written by a language model from this plasmid's Addgene catalogue record and pLannotate feature annotations shown in this document.]
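Description:
pHAGE-PIK3CA-C971R is an HIV-1-based, self-inactivating lentiviral expression plasmid of about 11.7 kb, built on the pHAGE backbone, that delivers a mutant form of human PIK3CA, the p110-alpha catalytic subunit of phosphoinositide 3-kinase. In bacteria it is maintained through a high-copy ColE1/pUC-type origin and selected with ampicillin via the bla gene. The viral portion contains a truncated 5' LTR, the Ψ packaging signal with a short gag fragment, the Rev response element for Rev-dependent nuclear export of the genomic RNA, the cPPT/CTS element, and a ΔU3 3' LTR that inactivates LTR promoter activity after integration. The plasmid encodes no complete viral proteins, so vector production depends on packaging functions supplied in trans.

The payload is driven by the strong constitutive human EF-1α promoter. The PIK3CA open reading frame carrying the C971R substitution was introduced by Gateway cloning and is flanked by attB1 and attB2 sites. Downstream, the annotation shows T3 and T7 promoter sequences, an attB4 fragment and a V5 epitope tag; because these lie well beyond attB2, the record does not establish whether the V5 tag is fused in frame to the kinase. An EMCV IRES then links a puromycin N-acetyltransferase gene to the same transcript, so transduced mammalian cells can be selected with puromycin, and a WPRE enhances transcript expression. The construct comes from a collection made for systematic functional annotation of somatic cancer mutations, and is suited to stable expression of this PIK3CA variant to assess its effect on PI3K signalling and cell phenotype.
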