Features (pLannotate 1.2.2; 30 found; start..end, strand, type, name):
    377..634     +  LTR            5' LTR (truncated): truncated 5' long terminal repeat (LTR) from HIV-1
    681..806     +  misc_feature   HIV-1 Ψ: packaging signal of human immunodeficiency virus type 1
    790..1128    +  CDS            HIV-1 gag (fragment): gag protein from human immunodeficiency virus 1; gag
   1303..1536    +  misc_feature   RRE: The Rev response element (RRE) of HIV-1 allows for Rev-dependent mRNA export from the nucleus to the cytoplasm.
   1913..2013    +  CDS            Rev (fragment): human immunodeficiency virus 1 (HIV-1) Rev protein; rev; enhances nuclear export of unspliced and incompletely spliced viral mRNAs
   2058..2175    +  misc_feature   cPPT/CTS: central polypurine tract and central termination sequence of HIV-1
   2223..3401    +  promoter       EF-1α promoter: strong constitutive promoter for human elongation factor EF-1α
   3422..3442    +  protein_bind   attB1: mutant version of attB; core recombination site for the Gateway® BP reaction BP Clonase™
   3448..6651    +  CDS            PIK3CA: PK3CA_HUMAN - Experimental evidence at protein level: Swiss-Prot protein existence level 1. Phosphoinositide-3-kinase (PI3K) phosphorylates phosphatidylinositol (PI) and its phosphorylated derivatives at position 3 of the inositol ring to produce 3-phosphoinositides (PubMed:15135396, PubMed:23936502, PubMed:28676499). Uses ATP and PtdIns(4,5)P2 (phosphatidylinositol 4,5-bisphosphate) to generate phosphatidylinositol 3,4,5-trisphosphate (PIP3) (PubMed:15135396, PubMed:28676499). PIP3 plays a key role by recruiting PH domain- containing proteins to the membrane, including AKT1 and PDPK1, activat
   6656..6680    -  protein_bind   attB2: mutant version of attB; recombination site for the Gateway® BP reaction BP Clonase™
   6688..6706    +  promoter       T3 promoter: promoter for bacteriophage T3 RNA polymerase
   6732..6750    -  promoter       T7 promoter: promoter for bacteriophage T7 RNA polymerase
   6756..6774    -  protein_bind   attB4 (fragment): mutant version of attB; core recombination site for the Gateway® BP reaction BP Clonase™
   6830..6871    +  CDS            V5 tag: epitope tag from simian virus 5
   6997..7459    +  misc_feature   IRES: internal ribosome entry site (IRES) of the encephalomyocarditis virus (EMCV)
   7473..8070    +  CDS            PuroR (fragment): puromycin N-acetyltransferase; pac from Streptomyces; confers resistance to puromycin
   8086..8674    +  misc_feature   WPRE: woodchuck hepatitis virus posttranscriptional regulatory element
   8682..8747    +  CDS            nef (fragment): NEF_HV1Z2 - Experimental evidence at protein level: Swiss-Prot protein existence level 1. Extracellular Nef protein targets CD4(+) T-lymphocytes for apoptosis by interacting with CXCR4 surface receptors. From Human immunodeficiency virus type 1 group M subtype D (isolate Z2/CDC-Z34) (HIV-1).
   8749..8982    +  LTR            3' LTR (ΔU3): self-inactivating 3' long terminal repeat (LTR) from HIV-1
   9187..9291    +  promoter       AmpR promoter: bla
   9292..10152   +  CDS            AmpR: β-lactamase; bla; confers resistance to ampicillin, carbenicillin, and related antibiotics
  10323..10911   +  rep_origin     ori: high-copy-number ColE1/pMB1/pBR322/pUC origin of replication
  11094..11148   +  CDS            lacI (fragment): lac repressor; lacI; The lac repressor binds to the lac operator to inhibit transcription in E. coli. This inhibition can be relieved by adding lactose or isopropyl-β-D-thiogalactopyranoside (IPTG).
  11154..11247   +  rep_origin     SV40 ori (fragment): SV40 origin of replication
  11272..11309   +  CDS            lacI (fragment): lac repressor; lacI; The lac repressor binds to the lac operator to inhibit transcription in E. coli. This inhibition can be relieved by adding lactose or isopropyl-β-D-thiogalactopyranoside (IPTG).
  11322..11343   +  protein_bind   CAP binding site: CAP binding activates transcription in the presence of cAMP. E. coli catabolite activator protein
  11358..11388   +  promoter       lac promoter: promoter for the E. coli lac operon
  11392..11414   +  protein_bind   lac operator (fragment): The lac repressor binds to the lac operator to inhibit transcription in E. coli. This inhibition can be relieved by adding lactose or isopropyl-β-D-thiogalactopyranoside (IPTG). lac repressor encoded by lacI
  11446..11529   +  polyA_signal   SV40 poly(A) signal (fragment): SV40 polyadenylation signal
  11696..329     +  CDS            nef (fragment) (across the origin): NEF_HV1BR - Experimental evidence at protein level: Swiss-Prot protein existence level 1. Extracellular Nef protein targets CD4(+) T-lymphocytes for apoptosis by interacting with CXCR4 surface receptors (PubMed:14990729). From Human immunodeficiency virus type 1 group M subtype B (isolate BRU/LAI) (HIV-1).
>Addgene plasmid #116460 | pHAGE-PIK3CA-C971R | addgene full sequence | sequence record 242378 | Addgene NGS Result
TGGAAGGGCTAATTCACTCCCAAAGAAGACAAGATATCCTTGATCTGTGGATCTACCACACACAAGGCTA
CTTCCCTGATTAGCAGAACTACACACCAGGGCCAGGGGTCAGATATCCACTGACCTTTGGATGGTGCTAC
AAGCTAGTACCAGTTGAGCCAGATAAGGTAGAAGAGGCCAATAAAGGAGAGAACACCAGCTTGTTACACC
CTGTGAGCCTGCATGGGATGGATGACCCGGAGAGAGAAGTGTTAGAGTGGAGGTTTGACAGCCGCCTAGC
ATTTCATCACGTGGCCCGAGAGCTGCATCCGGAGTACTTCAAGAACTGCTGATATCGAGCTTGCTACAAG
GGACTTTCCGCTGGGGACTTTCCAGGGAGGCGTGGCCTGGGCGGGACTGGGGAGTGGCGAGCCCTCAGAT
CCTGCATATAAGCAGCTGCTTTTTGCCTGTACTGGGTCTCTCTGGTTAGACCAGATCTGAGCCTGGGAGC
TCTCTGGCTAACTAGGGAACCCACTGCTTAAGCCTCAATAAAGCTTGCCTTGAGTGCTTCAAGTAGTGTG
TGCCCGTCTGTTGTGTGACTCTGGTAACTAGAGATCCCTCAGACCCTTTTAGTCAGTGTGGAAAATCTCT
AGCAGTGGCGCCCGAACAGGGACTTGAAAGCGAAAGGGAAACCAGAGGAGCTCTCTCGACGCAGGACTCG
GCTTGCTGAAGCGCGCACGGCAAGAGGCGAGGGGCGGCGACTGGTGAGTACGCCAAAAATTTTGACTAGC
GGAGGCTAGAAGGAGAGAGATGGGTGCGAGAGCGTCAGTATTAAGCGGGGGAGAATTAGATCGCGATGGG
AAAAAATTCGGTTAAGGCCAGGGGGAAAGAAAAAATATAAATTAAAACATATAGTATGGGCAAGCAGGGA
GCTAGAACGATTCGCAGTTAATCCTGGCCTGTTAGAAACATCAGAAGGCTGTAGACAAATACTGGGACAG
CTACAACCATCCCTTCAGACAGGATCAGAAGAACTTAGATCATTATATAATACAGTAGCAACCCTCTATT
GTGTGCATCAAAGGATAGAGATAAAAGACACCAAGGAAGCTTTAGACAAGATAGAGGAAGAGCAAAACAA
AAGTAAGACCACCGCACAGCAAGCGGCCGGCCGCTGATCTTCAGACCTGGAGGAGGAGATATGAGGGACA
ATTGGAGAAGTGAATTATATAAATATAAAGTAGTAAAAATTGAACCATTAGGAGTAGCACCCACCAAGGC
AAAGAGAAGAGTGGTGCAGAGAGAAAAAAGAGCAGTGGGAATAGGAGCTTTGTTCCTTGGGTTCTTGGGA
GCAGCAGGAAGCACTATGGGCGCAGCGTCAATGACGCTGACGGTACAGGCCAGACAATTATTGTCTGGTA
TAGTGCAGCAGCAGAACAATTTGCTGAGGGCTATTGAGGCGCAACAGCATCTGTTGCAACTCACAGTCTG
GGGCATCAAGCAGCTCCAGGCAAGAATCCTGGCTGTGGAAAGATACCTAAAGGATCAACAGCTCCTGGGG
ATTTGGGGTTGCTCTGGAAAACTCATTTGCACCACTGCTGTGCCTTGGAATGCTAGTTGGAGTAATAAAT
CTCTGGAACAGATTTGGAATCACACGACCTGGATGGAGTGGGACAGAGAAATTAACAATTACACAAGCTT
AATACACTCCTTAATTGAAGAATCGCAAAACCAGCAAGAAAAGAATGAACAAGAATTATTGGAATTAGAT
AAATGGGCAAGTTTGTGGAATTGGTTTAACATAACAAATTGGCTGTGGTATATAAAATTATTCATAATGA
TAGTAGGAGGCTTGGTAGGTTTAAGAATAGTTTTTGCTGTACTTTCTATAGTGAATAGAGTTAGGCAGGG
ATATTCACCATTATCGTTTCAGACCCACCTCCCAACCCCGAGGGGACCCGACAGGCCCGAAGGAATAGAA
GAAGAAGGTGGAGAGAGAGACAGAGACAGATCCATTCGATTAGTGAACGGATCTCGACGGTATCGCCGAA
TTCACAAATGGCAGTATTCATCCACAATTTTAAAAGAAAAGGGGGGATTGGGGGGTACAGTGCAGGGGAA
AGAATAGTAGACATAATAGCAACAGACATACAAACTAAAGAATTACAAAAACAAATTACAAAAATTCAAA
ATTTTCGGGTTTATTACAGGGACAGCAGAGATCCAGTTTGGACTAGTCGTGAGGCTCCGGTGCCCGTCAG
TGGGCAGAGCGCACATCGCCCACAGTCCCCGAGAAGTTGGGGGGAGGGGTCGGCAATTGAACCGGTGCCT
AGAGAAGGTGGCGCGGGGTAAACTGGGAAAGTGATGTCGTGTACTGGCTCCGCCTTTTTCCCGAGGGTGG
GGGAGAACCGTATATAAGTGCAGTAGTCGCCGTGAACGTTCTTTTTCGCAACGGGTTTGCCGCCAGAACA
CAGGTAAGTGCCGTGTGTGGTTCCCGCGGGCCTGGCCTCTTTACGGGTTATGGCCCTTGCGTGCCTTGAA
TTACTTCCACCTGGCTGCAGTACGTGATTCTTGATCCCGAGCTTCGGGTTGGAAGTGGGTGGGAGAGTTC
GAGGCCTTGCGCTTAAGGAGCCCCTTCGCCTCGTGCTTGAGTTGAGGCCTGGCCTGGGCGCTGGGGCCGC
CGCGTGCGAATCTGGTGGCACCTTCGCGCCTGTCTCGCTGCTTTCGATAAGTCTCTAGCCATTTAAAATT
TTTGATGACCTGCTGCGACGCTTTTTTTCTGGCAAGATAGTCTTGTAAATGCGGGCCAAGATCTGCACAC
TGGTATTTCGGTTTTTGGGGCCGCGGGCGGCGACGGGGCCCGTGCGTCCCAGCGCACATGTTCGGCGAGG
CGGGGCCTGCGAGCGCGGCCACCGAGAATCGGACGGGGGTAGTCTCAAGCTGGCCGGCCTGCTCTGGTGC
CTGGCCTCGCGCCGCCGTGTATCGCCCCGCCCTGGGCGGCAAGGCTGGCCCGGTCGGCACCAGTTGCGTG
AGCGGAAAGATGGCCGCTTCCCGGCCCTGCTGCAGGGAGCTCAAAATGGAGGACGCGGCGCTCGGGAGAG
CGGGCGGGTGAGTCACCCACACAAAGGAAAAGGGCCTTTCCGTCCTCAGCCGTCGCTTCATGTGACTCCA
CGGAGTACCGGGCGCCGTCCAGGCACCTCGATTAGTTCTCGAGCTTTTGGAGTACGTCGTCTTTAGGTTG
GGGGGAGGGGTTTTATGCGATGGAGTTTCCCCACACTGAGTGGGTGGAGACTGAAGTTAGGCCAGCTTGG
CACTTGATGTAATTCTCCTTGGAATTTGCCCTTTTTGAGTTTGGATCTTGGTTCATTCTCAAGCCTCAGA
CAGTGGTTCAAAGTTTTTTTCTTCCATTTCAGGTGTCGTGAAGCGGCCCTGCAGATATCAACAAGTTTGT
ACAAAAAAGCAGGCACCATGCCTCCAAGACCATCATCAGGTGAACTGTGGGGCATCCACTTGATGCCCCC
AAGAATCCTAGTAGAATGTTTACTACCAAATGGAATGATAGTGACTTTAGAATGCCTCCGTGAGGCTACA
TTAATAACCATAAAGCATGAACTATTTAAAGAAGCAAGAAAATACCCCCTCCATCAACTTCTTCAAGATG
AATCTTCTTACATTTTCGTAAGTGTTACTCAAGAAGCAGAAAGGGAAGAATTTTTTGATGAAACAAGACG
ACTTTGTGACCTTCGGCTTTTTCAACCCTTTTTAAAAGTAATTGAACCAGTAGGCAACCGTGAAGAAAAG
ATCCTCAATCGAGAAATTGGTTTTGCTATCGGCATGCCAGTGTGTGAATTTGATATGGTTAAAGATCCAG
AAGTACAGGACTTCCGAAGAAATATTCTGAACGTTTGTAAAGAAGCTGTGGATCTTAGGGACCTCAATTC
ACCTCATAGTAGAGCAATGTATGTCTATCCTCCAAATGTAGAATCTTCACCAGAATTGCCAAAGCACATA
TATAATAAATTAGATAAAGGGCAAATAATAGTGGTGATCTGGGTAATAGTTTCTCCAAATAATGACAAGC
AGAAGTATACTCTGAAAATCAACCATGACTGTGTACCAGAACAAGTAATTGCTGAAGCAATCAGGAAAAA
AACTCGAAGTATGTTGCTATCCTCTGAACAACTAAAACTCTGTGTTTTAGAATATCAGGGCAAGTATATT
TTAAAAGTGTGTGGATGTGATGAATACTTCCTAGAAAAATATCCTCTGAGTCAGTATAAGTATATAAGAA
GCTGTATAATGCTTGGGAGGATGCCCAATTTGATGTTGATGGCTAAAGAAAGCCTTTATTCTCAACTGCC
AATGGACTGTTTTACAATGCCATCTTATTCCAGACGCATTTCCACAGCTACACCATATATGAATGGAGAA
ACATCTACAAAATCCCTTTGGGTTATAAATAGTGCACTCAGAATAAAAATTCTTTGTGCAACCTACGTGA
ATGTAAATATTCGAGACATTGATAAGATCTATGTTCGAACAGGTATCTACCATGGAGGAGAACCCTTATG
TGACAATGTGAACACTCAAAGAGTACCTTGTTCCAATCCCAGGTGGAATGAATGGCTGAATTATGATATA
TACATTCCTGATCTTCCTCGTGCTGCTCGACTTTGCCTTTCCATTTGCTCTGTTAAAGGCCGAAAGGGTG
CTAAAGAGGAACACTGTCCATTGGCATGGGGAAATATAAACTTGTTTGATTACACAGACACTCTAGTATC
TGGAAAAATGGCTTTGAATCTTTGGCCAGTACCTCATGGATTAGAAGATTTGCTGAACCCTATTGGTGTT
ACTGGATCAAATCCAAATAAAGAAACTCCATGCTTAGAGTTGGAGTTTGACTGGTTCAGCAGTGTGGTAA
AGTTCCCAGATATGTCAGTGATTGAAGAGCATGCCAATTGGTCTGTATCCCGAGAAGCAGGATTTAGCTA
TTCCCACGCAGGACTGAGTAACAGACTAGCTAGAGACAATGAATTAAGGGAAAATGACAAAGAACAGCTC
AAAGCAATTTCTACACGAGATCCTCTCTCTGAAATCACTGAGCAGGAGAAAGATTTTCTATGGAGTCACA
GACACTATTGTGTAACTATCCCCGAAATTCTACCCAAATTGCTTCTGTCTGTTAAATGGAATTCTAGAGA
TGAAGTAGCCCAGATGTATTGCTTGGTAAAAGATTGGCCTCCAATCAAACCTGAACAGGCTATGGAACTT
CTGGACTGTAATTACCCAGATCCTATGGTTCGAGGTTTTGCTGTTCGGTGCTTGGAAAAATATTTAACAG
ATGACAAACTTTCTCAGTATTTAATTCAGCTAGTACAGGTCCTAAAATATGAACAATATTTGGATAACTT
GCTTGTGAGATTTTTACTGAAGAAAGCATTGACTAATCAAAGGATTGGGCACTTTTTCTTTTGGCATTTA
AAATCTGAGATGCACAATAAAACAGTTAGCCAGAGGTTTGGCCTGCTTTTGGAGTCCTATTGTCGTGCAT
GTGGGATGTATTTGAAGCACCTGAATAGGCAAGTCGAGGCAATGGAAAAGCTCATTAACTTAACTGACAT
TCTCAAACAGGAGAAGAAGGATGAAACACAAAAGGTACAGATGAAGTTTTTAGTTGAGCAAATGAGGCGA
CCAGATTTCATGGATGCTCTACAGGGCTTTCTGTCTCCTCTAAACCCTGCTCATCAACTAGGAAACCTCA
GGCTTGAAGAGTGTCGAATTATGTCCTCTGCAAAAAGGCCACTGTGGTTGAATTGGGAGAACCCAGACAT
CATGTCAGAGTTACTGTTTCAGAACAATGAGATCATCTTTAAAAATGGGGATGATTTACGGCAAGATATG
CTAACACTTCAAATTATTCGTATTATGGAAAATATCTGGCAAAATCAAGGTCTTGATCTTCGAATGTTAC
CTTATGGTTGTCTGTCAATCGGTGACTGTGTGGGACTTATTGAGGTGGTGCGAAATTCTCACACTATTAT
GCAAATTCAGTGCAAAGGCGGCTTGAAAGGTGCACTGCAGTTCAACAGCCACACACTACATCAGTGGCTC
AAAGACAAGAACAAAGGAGAAATATATGATGCAGCCATTGACCTGTTTACACGTTCATGTGCTGGATACT
GTGTAGCTACCTTCATTTTGGGAATTGGAGATCGTCACAATAGTAACATCATGGTGAAAGACGATGGACA
ACTGTTTCATATAGATTTTGGACACTTTTTGGATCACAAGAAGAAAAAATTTGGTTATAAACGAGAACGT
GTGCCATTTGTTTTGACACAGGATTTCTTAATAGTGATTAGTAAAGGAGCCCAAGAACGCACAAAGACAA
GAGAATTTGAGAGGTTTCAGGAGATGTGTTACAAGGCTTATCTAGCTATTCGACAGCATGCCAATCTCTT
CATAAATCTTTTCTCAATGATGCTTGGCTCTGGAATGCCAGAACTACAATCTTTTGATGACATTGCATAC
ATTCGAAAGACCCTAGCCTTAGATAAAACTGAGCAAGAGGCTTTGGAGTATTTCATGAAACAAATGAATG
ATGCACATCATGGTGGCTGGACAACAAAAATGGATTGGATCTTCCACACAATTAAACAGCATGCATTGAA
CTAGAACCCAGCTTTCTTGTACAAAGTGGTGATATCCAATTAACCCTCACTAAAGGTGAGTAAGTTTGTA
TGTTTAAGTACCCTATAGTGAGTCGTATTACCACCCAACTTTTCTATACAAAGTGGTTGATATCCAGCAC
AGTGGCGGCCGCTCGAGTCTAGAGGGCCCGCGGTTCGAAGGTAAGCCTATCCCTAACCCTCTCCTCGGTC
TCGATTCTACGCGTACCGGTTAGTAATGAGATCCCTCCCCCCCCCCTAACGTTACTGGCCGAAGCCGCTT
GGAATAAGGCCGGTGTGCGTTTGTCTATATGTTATTTTCCACCATATTGCCGTCTTTTGGCAATGTGAGG
GCCCGGAAACCTGGCCCTGTCTTCTTGACGAGCATTCCTAGGGGTCTTTCCCCTCTCGCCAAAGGAATGC
AAGGTCTGTTGAATGTCGTGAAGGAAGCAGTTCCTCTGGAAGCTTCTTGAAGACAAACAACGTCTGTAGC
GACCCTTTGCAGGCAGCGGAACCCCCCACCTGGCGACAGGTGCCTCTGCGGCCAAAAGCCACGTGTATAA
GATACACCTGCAAAGGCGGCACAACCCCAGTGCCACGTTGTGAGTTGGATAGTTGTGGAAAGAGTCAAAT
GGCTCTCCTCAAGCGTATTCAACAAGGGGCTGAAGGATGCCCAGAAGGTACCCCATTGTATGGGATCTGA
TCTGGGGCCTCGGTGCACATGCTTTACATGTGTTTAGTCGAGGTTAAAAAAACGTCTAGGCCCCCCGAAC
CACGGGGACGTGGTTTTCCTTTGAAAAACACGATGATAATATGGCCACACATATGACCGAGTACAAGCCC
ACGGTGCGCCTCGCCACCCGCGACGACGTCCCCAGGGCCGTACGCACCCTCGCCGCCGCGTTCGCCGACT
ACCCCGCCACGCGCCACACCGTCGATCCGGACCGCCACATCGAGCGGGTCACCGAGCTGCAAGAACTCTT
CCTCACGCGCGTCGGGCTCGACATCGGCAAGGTGTGGGTCGCGGACGACGGCGCCGCGGTGGCGGTCTGG
ACCACGCCGGAGAGCGTCGAAGCGGGGGCGGTGTTCGCCGAGATCGGCCCGCGCATGGCCGAGTTGAGCG
GTTCCCGGCTGGCCGCGCAGCAACAGATGGAAGGCCTCCTGGCGCCGCACCGGCCCAAGGAGCCCGCGTG
GTTCCTGGCCACCGTCGGCGTCTCGCCCGACCACCAGGGCAAGGGTCTGGGCAGCGCCGTCGTGCTCCCC
GGAGTGGAGGCGGCCGAGCGCGCCGGGGTGCCCGCCTTCCTGGAGACCTCCGCGCCCCGCAACCTCCCCT
TCTACGAGCGGCTCGGCTTCACCGTCACCGCCGACGTCGAGGTGCCCGAAGGACCGCGCACCTGGTGCAT
GACCCGCAAGCCCGGTGCCTAAATCGATAGATCCTAATCAACCTCTGGATTACAAAATTTGTGAAAGATT
GACTGGTATTCTTAACTATGTTGCTCCTTTTACGCTATGTGGATACGCTGCTTTAATGCCTTTGTATCAT
GCTATTGCTTCCCGTATGGCTTTCATTTTCTCCTCCTTGTATAAATCCTGGTTGCTGTCTCTTTATGAGG
AGTTGTGGCCCGTTGTCAGGCAACGTGGCGTGGTGTGCACTGTGTTTGCTGACGCAACCCCCACTGGTTG
GGGCATTGCCACCACCTGTCAGCTCCTTTCCGGGACTTTCGCTTTCCCCCTCCCTATTGCCACGGCGGAA
CTCATCGCCGCCTGCCTTGCCCGCTGCTGGACAGGGGCTCGGCTGTTGGGCACTGACAATTCCGTGGTGT
TGTCGGGGAAATCATCGTCCTTTCCTTGGCTGCTCGCCTGTGTTGCCACCTGGATTCTGCGCGGGACGTC
CTTCTGCTACGTCCCTTCGGCCCTCAATCCAGCGGACCTTCCTTCCCGCGGCCTGCTGCCGGCTCTGCGG
CCTCTTCCGCGTCTTCGCCTTCGCCCTCAGACGAGTCGGATCTCCCTTTGGGCCGCCTCCCCGCCTGAGA
TCCTTTAAGACCAATGACTTACAAGGCAGCTGTAGATCTTAGCCACTTTTTAAAAGAAAAGGGGGGACTG
GAAGGGCTAATTCACTCCCAACGAAGACAAGATCTGCTTTTTGCTTGTACTGGGTCTCTCTGGTTAGACC
AGATCTGAGCCTGGGAGCTCTCTGGCTAACTAGGGAACCCACTGCTTAAGCCTCAATAAAGCTTGCCTTG
AGTGCTTCAAGTAGTGTGTGCCCGTCTGTTGTGTGACTCTGGTAACTAGAGATCCCTCAGACCCTTTTAG
TCAGTGTGGAAAATCTCTAGCAGTAGTAGTTCATGTCATCTTATTATTCAGTATTTATAACTTGCAAAGA
AATGAATATCAGAGAGTGAGAGGCCCGGGTTAATTAAGGAAAGGGCTAGATCATTCTTGAAGACGAAAGG
GCCTCGTGATACGCCTATTTTTATAGGTTAATGTCATGATAATAATGGTTTCTTAGACGTCAGGTGGCAC
TTTTCGGGGAAATGTGCGCGGAACCCCTATTTGTTTATTTTTCTAAATACATTCAAATATGTATCCGCTC
ATGAGACAATAACCCTGATAAATGCTTCAATAATATTGAAAAAGGAAGAGTATGAGTATTCAACATTTCC
GTGTCGCCCTTATTCCCTTTTTTGCGGCATTTTGCCTTCCTGTTTTTGCTCACCCAGAAACGCTGGTGAA
AGTAAAAGATGCTGAAGATCAGTTGGGTGCACGAGTGGGTTACATCGAACTGGATCTCAACAGCGGTAAG
ATCCTTGAGAGTTTTCGCCCCGAAGAACGTTTTCCAATGATGAGCACTTTTAAAGTTCTGCTATGTGGCG
CGGTATTATCCCGTGTTGACGCCGGGCAAGAGCAACTCGGTCGCCGCATACACTATTCTCAGAATGACTT
GGTTGAGTACTCACCAGTCACAGAAAAGCATCTTACGGATGGCATGACAGTAAGAGAATTATGCAGTGCT
GCCATAACCATGAGTGATAACACTGCGGCCAACTTACTTCTGACAACGATCGGAGGACCGAAGGAGCTAA
CCGCTTTTTTGCACAACATGGGGGATCATGTAACTCGCCTTGATCGTTGGGAACCGGAGCTGAATGAAGC
CATACCAAACGACGAGCGTGACACCACGATGCCTGTAGCAATGGCAACAACGTTGCGCAAACTATTAACT
GGCGAACTACTTACTCTAGCTTCCCGGCAACAATTAATAGACTGGATGGAGGCGGATAAAGTTGCAGGAC
CACTTCTGCGCTCGGCCCTTCCGGCTGGCTGGTTTATTGCTGATAAATCTGGAGCCGGTGAGCGTGGGTC
TCGCGGTATCATTGCAGCACTGGGGCCAGATGGTAAGCCCTCCCGTATCGTAGTTATCTACACGACGGGG
AGTCAGGCAACTATGGATGAACGAAATAGACAGATCGCTGAGATAGGTGCCTCACTGATTAAGCATTGGT
AACTGTCAGACCAAGTTTACTCATATATACTTTAGATTGATTTAAAACTTCATTTTTAATTTAAAAGGAT
CTAGGTGAAGATCCTTTTTGATAATCTCATGACCAAAATCCCTTAACGTGAGTTTTCGTTCCACTGAGCG
TCAGACCCCGTAGAAAAGATCAAAGGATCTTCTTGAGATCCTTTTTTTCTGCGCGTAATCTGCTGCTTGC
AAACAAAAAAACCACCGCTACCAGCGGTGGTTTGTTTGCCGGATCAAGAGCTACCAACTCTTTTTCCGAA
GGTAACTGGCTTCAGCAGAGCGCAGATACCAAATACTGTTCTTCTAGTGTAGCCGTAGTTAGGCCACCAC
TTCAAGAACTCTGTAGCACCGCCTACATACCTCGCTCTGCTAATCCTGTTACCAGTGGCTGCTGCCAGTG
GCGATAAGTCGTGTCTTACCGGGTTGGACTCAAGACGATAGTTACCGGATAAGGCGCAGCGGTCGGGCTG
AACGGGGGGTTCGTGCACACAGCCCAGCTTGGAGCGAACGACCTACACCGAACTGAGATACCTACAGCGT
GAGCTATGAGAAAGCGCCACGCTTCCCGAAGGGAGAAAGGCGGACAGGTATCCGGTAAGCGGCAGGGTCG
GAACAGGAGAGCGCACGAGGGAGCTTCCAGGGGGAAACGCCTGGTATCTTTATAGTCCTGTCGGGTTTCG
CCACCTCTGACTTGAGCGTCGATTTTTGTGATGCTCGTCAGGGGGGCGGAGCCTATGGAAAAACGCCAGC
AACGCGGCCTTTTTACGGTTCCTGGCCTTTTGCTGGCCTTTTGCTCACATGTTCTTTCCTGCGTTATCCC
CTGATTCTGTGGATAACCGTATTACCGCCTTTGAGTGAGCTGATACCGCTCGCCGCAGCCGAACGACCGA
GCGCAGCGAGTCAGTGAGCGAGGAAGCGGAAGAGCGCCCAATACGCAAACCGCCTCTCCCCGCGCGTTGG
CCGATTCATTAATGCAGCAAGCTCATGGCTGACTAATTTTTTTTATTTATGCAGAGGCCGAGGCCGCCTC
GGCCTCTGAGCTATTCCAGAAGTAGTGAGGAGGCTTTTTTGGAGGCCTAGGCTTTTGCAAAAAGCTCCCC
GTGGCACGACAGGTTTCCCGACTGGAAAGCGGGCAGTGAGCGCAACGCAATTAATGTGAGTTAGCTCACT
CATTAGGCACCCCAGGCTTTACACTTTATGCTTCCGGCTCGTATGTTGTGTGGAATTGTGAGCGGATAAC
AATTTCACACAGGAAACAGCTATGACATGATTACGAATTTCACAAATAAAGCATTTTTTTCACTGCATTC
TAGTTGTGGTTTGTCCAAACTCATCAATGTATCTTATCATGTCTGGATCAACTGGATAACTCAAGCTAAC
CAAAATCATCCCAAACTTCCCACCCCATACCCTATTACCACTGCCAATTACCTGTGGTTTCATTTACTCT
AAACCTGTGATTCCTCTGAATTATTTTCATTTTAAAGAAATTGTATTTGTTAAATATGTACTACAAACTT
AGTAGT
