>Addgene plasmid #116460 | pHAGE-PIK3CA-C971R | depositor partial sequence | sequence record 219334 | insert
ATGCCTCCACGACCATCATCAGGTGAACTGTGGGGCATCCACTTGATGCCCCCAAGAATCCTAGTAGAAT
GTTTACTACCAAATGGAATGATAGTGACTTTAGAATGCCTCCGTGAGGCTACATTAATAACCATAAAGCA
TGAACTATTTAAAGAAGCAAGAAAATACCCCCTCCATCAACTTCTTCAAGATGAATCTTCTTACATTTTC
GTAAGTGTTACTCAAGAAGCAGAAAGGGAAGAATTTTTTGATGAAACAAGACGACTTTGTGACCTTCGGC
TTTTTCAACCCTTTTTAAAAGTAATTGAACCAGTAGGCAACCGTGAAGAAAAGATCCTCAATCGAGAAAT
TGGTTTTGCTATCGGCATGCCAGTGTGTGAATTTGATATGGTTAAAGATCCAGAAGTACAGGACTTCCGA
AGAAATATTCTGAACGTTTGTAAAGAAGCTGTGGATCTTAGGGACCTCAATTCACCTCATAGTAGAGCAA
TGTATGTCTATCCTCCAAATGTAGAATCTTCACCAGAATTGCCAAAGCACATATATAATAAATTAGATAA
AGGGCAAATAATAGTGGTGATCTGGGTAATAGTTTCTCCAAATAATGACAAGCAGAAGTATACTCTGAAA
ATCAACCATGACTGTGTACCAGAACAAGTAATTGCTGAAGCAATCAGGAAAAAAACTCGAAGTATGTTGC
TATCCTCTGAACAACTAAAACTCTGTGTTTTAGAATATCAGGGCAAGTATATTTTAAAAGTGTGTGGATG
TGATGAATACTTCCTAGAAAAATATCCTCTGAGTCAGTATAAGTATATAAGAAGCTGTATAATGCTTGGG
AGGATGCCCAATTTGATGTTGATGGCTAAAGAAAGCCTTTATTCTCAACTGCCAATGGACTGTTTTACAA
TGCCATCTTATTCCAGACGCATTTCCACAGCTACACCATATATGAATGGAGAAACATCTACAAAATCCCT
TTGGGTTATAAATAGTGCACTCAGAATAAAAATTCTTTGTGCAACCTACGTGAATGTAAATATTCGAGAC
ATTGATAAGATCTATGTTCGAACAGGTATCTACCATGGAGGAGAACCCTTATGTGACAATGTGAACACTC
AAAGAGTACCTTGTTCCAATCCCAGGTGGAATGAATGGCTGAATTATGATATATACATTCCTGATCTTCC
TCGTGCTGCTCGACTTTGCCTTTCCATTTGCTCTGTTAAAGGCCGAAAGGGTGCTAAAGAGGAACACTGT
CCATTGGCATGGGGAAATATAAACTTGTTTGATTACACAGACACTCTAGTATCTGGAAAAATGGCTTTGA
ATCTTTGGCCAGTACCTCATGGATTAGAAGATTTGCTGAACCCTATTGGTGTTACTGGATCAAATCCAAA
TAAAGAAACTCCATGCTTAGAGTTGGAGTTTGACTGGTTCAGCAGTGTGGTAAAGTTCCCAGATATGTCA
GTGATTGAAGAGCATGCCAATTGGTCTGTATCCCGAGAAGCAGGATTTAGCTATTCCCACGCAGGACTGA
GTAACAGACTAGCTAGAGACAATGAATTAAGGGAAAATGACAAAGAACAGCTCAAAGCAATTTCTACACG
AGATCCTCTCTCTGAAATCACTGAGCAGGAGAAAGATTTTCTATGGAGTCACAGACACTATTGTGTAACT
ATCCCCGAAATTCTACCCAAATTGCTTCTGTCTGTTAAATGGAATTCTAGAGATGAAGTAGCCCAGATGT
ATTGCTTGGTAAAAGATTGGCCTCCAATCAAACCTGAACAGGCTATGGAACTTCTGGACTGTAATTACCC
AGATCCTATGGTTCGAGGTTTTGCTGTTCGGTGCTTGGAAAAATATTTAACAGATGACAAACTTTCTCAG
TATTTAATTCAGCTAGTACAGGTCCTAAAATATGAACAATATTTGGATAACTTGCTTGTGAGATTTTTAC
TGAAGAAAGCATTGACTAATCAAAGGATTGGGCACTTTTTCTTTTGGCATTTAAAATCTGAGATGCACAA
TAAAACAGTTAGCCAGAGGTTTGGCCTGCTTTTGGAGTCCTATTGTCGTGCATGTGGGATGTATTTGAAG
CACCTGAATAGGCAAGTCGAGGCAATGGAAAAGCTCATTAACTTAACTGACATTCTCAAACAGGAGAAGA
AGGATGAAACACAAAAGGTACAGATGAAGTTTTTAGTTGAGCAAATGAGGCGACCAGATTTCATGGATGC
TCTACAGGGCTTTCTGTCTCCTCTAAACCCTGCTCATCAACTAGGAAACCTCAGGCTTGAAGAGTGTCGA
ATTATGTCCTCTGCAAAAAGGCCACTGTGGTTGAATTGGGAGAACCCAGACATCATGTCAGAGTTACTGT
TTCAGAACAATGAGATCATCTTTAAAAATGGGGATGATTTACGGCAAGATATGCTAACACTTCAAATTAT
TCGTATTATGGAAAATATCTGGCAAAATCAAGGTCTTGATCTTCGAATGTTACCTTATGGTTGTCTGTCA
ATCGGTGACTGTGTGGGACTTATTGAGGTGGTGCGAAATTCTCACACTATTATGCAAATTCAGTGCAAAG
GCGGCTTGAAAGGTGCACTGCAGTTCAACAGCCACACACTACATCAGTGGCTCAAAGACAAGAACAAAGG
AGAAATATATGATGCAGCCATTGACCTGTTTACACGTTCATGTGCTGGATACTGTGTAGCTACCTTCATT
TTGGGAATTGGAGATCGTCACAATAGTAACATCATGGTGAAAGACGATGGACAACTGTTTCATATAGATT
TTGGACACTTTTTGGATCACAAGAAGAAAAAATTTGGTTATAAACGAGAACGTGTGCCATTTGTTTTGAC
ACAGGATTTCTTAATAGTGATTAGTAAAGGAGCCCAAGAACGCACAAAGACAAGAGAATTTGAGAGGTTT
CAGGAGATGTGTTACAAGGCTTATCTAGCTATTCGACAGCATGCCAATCTCTTCATAAATCTTTTCTCAA
TGATGCTTGGCTCTGGAATGCCAGAACTACAATCTTTTGATGACATTGCATACATTCGAAAGACCCTAGC
CTTAGATAAAACTGAGCAAGAGGCTTTGGAGTATTTCATGAAACAAATGAATGATGCACATCATGGTGGC
TGGACAACAAAAATGGATTGGATCTTCCACACAATTAAACAGCATGCATTGAACTGA
